>Addgene plasmid #164011 | pcDNA3.1 6B CARD8 UPA-CARD-mCherry WT | addgene full sequence | sequence record 324686 | Addgene NGS Result
GACATTGATTATTGACTAGTTATTAATAGTAATCAATTACGGGGTCATTAGTTCATAGCCCATATATGGA
GTTCCGCGTTACATAACTTACGGTAAATGGCCCGCCTGGCTGACCGCCCAACGACCCCCGCCCATTGACG
TCAATAATGACGTATGTTCCCATAGTAACGCCAATAGGGACTTTCCATTGACGTCAATGGGTGGAGTATT
TACGGTAAACTGCCCACTTGGCAGTACATCAAGTGTATCATATGCCAAGTACGCCCCCTATTGACGTCAA
TGACGGTAAATGGCCCGCCTGGCATTATGCCCAGTACATGACCTTATGGGACTTTCCTACTTGGCAGTAC
ATCTACGTATTAGTCATCGCTATTACCATGGTGATGCGGTTTTGGCAGTACATCAATGGGCGTGGATAGC
GGTTTGACTCACGGGGATTTCCAAGTCTCCACCCCATTGACGTCAATGGGAGTTTGTTTTGGCACCAAAA
TCAACGGGACTTTCCAAAATGTCGTAACAACTCCGCCCCATTGACGCAAATGGGCGGTAGGCGTGTACGG
TGGGAGGTCTATATAAGCAGAGCTCTCTGGCTAACTAGAGAACCCACTGCTTACTGGCTTATCGAAATTA
ATACGACTCACTATAGGGAGACCCAAGCTTGGTACCGAGCTCGGATCCCTACTTCCAATCCAATGCCACC
ATGTCTCTGATGGGCATCCTGCTGCGGATCGCCAGTGGGACTCGCCTCTCCATCCCCATCACTTCCAACA
CATTGATCTATTATCACCCCCACCCCGAAGATATTAAGTTCCACTTGTACCTTGTCCCCAGCGACGCCTT
GCTAACAAAGGCGATAGATGATGAGGAAGATCGCTTCCATGGTGTGCGCCTGCAGACTTCGCCCCCAATG
GAACCCCTGAACTTTGGTTCCAGTTATATTGTGTCTAATTCTGCTAACCTGAAAGTAATGCCCAAGGAGT
TGAAATTGTCCTACAGGAGCCCTGGAGAAATTCAGCACTTCTCAAAATTCTATGCTGGGCAGATGAAGGA
ACCCATTCAACTTGAGATTACTGAAAAAAGACATGGGACTTTGGTGTGGGATACTGAGGTGAAGCCAGTG
GATCTCCAGCTTGTAGCTGCATCAGCCCCTCCTCCTTTCTCAGGTGCAGCCTTTGTGAAGGAGAACCACC
GGCAACTCCAAGCCAGGATGGGGGACCTGAAAGGGGTGCTCGATGATCTCCAAGACAATGAGGTTCTTAC
TGAGAATGAGAAGGAGCTGGTGGAGCAGGAAAAGACACGGCAGAGCAAGAATGAGGCCTTGCTGAGCATG
GTGGAGAAGAAAGGGGACCTGGCCCTGGACGTGCTCTTCAGAAGCATTAGTGAAAGGGACCCTTACCTCG
TGTCCTATCTTAGACAGCAGAATGGCATTGGTAGTGGGAGCAACGGCAGCAGCGGATCCGTGAGCAAGGG
CGAGGAGGATAACATGGCCATCATCAAGGAGTTCATGCGCTTCAAGGTGCACATGGAGGGCTCCGTGAAC
GGCCACGAGTTCGAGATCGAGGGCGAGGGCGAGGGCCGCCCCTACGAGGGCACCCAGACCGCCAAGCTGA
AGGTGACCAAGGGTGGCCCCCTGCCCTTCGCCTGGGACATCCTGTCCCCTCAGTTCATGTACGGCTCCAA
GGCCTACGTGAAGCACCCCGCCGACATCCCCGACTACTTGAAGCTGTCCTTCCCCGAGGGCTTCAAGTGG
GAGCGCGTGATGAACTTCGAGGACGGCGGCGTGGTGACCGTGACCCAGGACTCCTCCCTCCAGGACGGCG
AGTTCATCTACAAGGTGAAGCTGCGCGGCACCAACTTCCCCTCCGACGGCCCCGTAATGCAGAAGAAGAC
CATGGGCTGGGAGGCCTCCTCCGAGCGGATGTACCCCGAGGACGGCGCCCTGAAGGGCGAGATCAAGCAG
AGGCTGAAGCTGAAGGACGGCGGCCACTACGACGCTGAGGTCAAGACCACCTACAAGGCCAAGAAGCCCG
TGCAGCTGCCCGGCGCCTACAACGTCAACATCAAGTTGGACATCACCTCCCACAACGAGGACTACACCAT
CGTGGAACAGTACGAACGCGCCGAGGGCCGCCACTCCACCGGCGGCATGGACGAGCTGTACAAGTAGTAA
TCTAGAGGGCCCTATTCTATAGTGTCACCTAAATGCTAGAGCTCGCTGATCAGCCTCGACTGTGCCTTCT
AGTTGCCAGCCATCTGTTGTTTGCCCCTCCCCCGTGCCTTCCTTGACCCTGGAAGGTGCCACTCCCACTG
TCCTTTCCTAATAAAATGAGGAAATTGCATCGCATTGTCTGAGTAGGTGTCATTCTATTCTGGGGGGTGG
GGTGGGGCAGGACAGCAAGGGGGAGGATTGGGAAGACAATAGCAGGCATGCTGGGGATGCGGTGGGCTCT
ATGGCTTCTGAGGCGGAAAGAACCAGCTGGGGCTCTAGGGGGTATCCCC
[124 nt withheld, positions 2500-2623]
C
[91 nt withheld, positions 2625-2715]
A
[49 nt withheld, positions 2717-2765]
CCTTTGACGTTGGAGTCCACGTTCTTT
[37 nt withheld, positions 2793-2829]
ACCCTATCTCGGTCTATTCTTTTGATTTATAAGGGATTTTGCCGATTTCGGCCTATTGGTTAAAAAATGA
GCTGATTTAACAAAAATTTAACGCGAATTAATTCTGTGGAATGTGTGTCAGTTAGGGTGTGGAAAGTCCC
CAGGCTCCCCAGCAGGCAGAAGTATGCAAAGCATGCATCTCAATTAGTCAGCAACCAGGTGTGGAAAGTC
CCCAGGCTCCCCAGCAGGCAGAAGTATGCAAAGCATGCATCTCAATTAGTCAGCAACCATAGTCCCGCCC
CTAACTCCGCCCATCCCGCCCCTAACTCCGCCCAGTTCCGCCCATTCTCCGCCCCATGGCTGACTAATTT
TTTTTATTTATGCAGAGGCCGAGGCCGCCTCTGCCTCTGAGCTATTCCAGAAGTAGTGAGGAGGCTTTTT
TGGAGGCCTAGGCTTTTGCAAAAAGCTCCCGGGAGCTTGTATATCCATTTTCGGATCTGATCAAGAGACA
GGATGAGGATCGTTTCGCATGATTGAACAAGATGGATTGCACGCAGGTTCTCCGGCCGCTTGGGTGGAGA
GGCTATTCGGCTATGACTGGGCACAACAGACAATCGGCTGCTCTGATGCCGCCGTGTTCCGGCTGTCAGC
GCAGGGGCGCCCGGTTCTTTTTGTCAAGACCGACCTGTCCGGTGCCCTGAATGAACTGCAGGACGAGGCA
GCGCGGCTATCGTGGCTGGCCACGACGGGCGTTCCTTGCGCAGCTGTGCTCGACGTTGTCACTGAAGCGG
GAAGGGACTGGCTGCTATTGGGCGAAGTGCCGGGGCAGGATCTCCTGTCATCTCACCTTGCTCCTGCCGA
GAAAGTATCCATCATGGCTGATGCAATGCGGCGGCTGCATACGCTTGATCCGGCTACCTGCCCATTCGAC
CACCAAGCGAAACATCGCATCGAGCGAGCACGTACTCGGATGGAAGCCGGTCTTGTCGATCAGGATGATC
TGGACGAAGAGCATCAGGGGCTCGCGCCAGCCGAACTGTTCGCCAGGCTCAAGGCGCGCATGCCCGACGG
CGAGGATCTCGTCGTGACCCATGGCGATGCCTGCTTGCCGAATATCATGGTGGAAAATGGCCGCTTTTCT
GGATTCATCGACTGTGGCCGGCTGGGTGTGGCGGACCGCTATCAGGACATAGCGTTGGCTACCCGTGATA
TTGCTGAAGAGCTTGGCGGCGAATGGGCTGACCGCTTCCTCGTGCTTTACGGTATCGCCGCTCCCGATTC
GCAGCGCATCGCCTTCTATCGCCTTCTTGACGAGTTCTTCTGAGCGGGACTCTGGGGTTCGAAATGACCG
ACCAAGCGACGCCCAACCTGCCATCACGAGATTTCGATTCCACCGCCGCCTTCTATGAAAGGTTGGGCTT
CGGAATCGTTTTCCGGGACGCCGGCTGGATGATCCTCCAGCGCGGGGATCTCATGCTGGAGTTCTTCGCC
CACCCCAACTTGTTTATTGCAGCTTATAATGGTTACAAATAAAGCAATAGCATCACAAATTTCACAAATA
AAGCATTTTTTTCACTGCATTCTAGTTGTGGTTTGTCCAAACTCATCAATGTATCTTATCATGTCTGTAT
ACCGTCGACCTCTAGCTAGAGCTTGGCGTAATCATGGTCATAGCTGTTTCCTGTGTGAAATTGTTATCCG
CTCACAATTCCACACAACATACGAGCCGGAAGCATAAAGTGTAAAGCCTGGGGTGCCTAATGAGTGAGCT
AACTCACATTAATTGCGTTGCGCTCACTGCCCGCTTTCCAGTCGGGAAACCTGTCGTGCCAGCTGCATTA
ATGAATCGGCCAACGCGCGGGGAGAGGCGGTTTGCGTATTGGGCGCTCTTCCGCTTCCTCGCTCACTGAC
TCGCTGCGCTCGGTCGTTCGGCTGCGGCGAGCGGTATCAGCTCACTCAAAGGCGGTAATACGGTTATCCA
CAGAATCAGGGGATAACGCAGGAAAGAACATGTGAGCAAAAGGCCAGCAAAAGGCCAGGAACCGTAAAAA
GGCCGCGTTGCTGGCGTTTTTCCATAGGCTCCGCCCCCCTGACGAGCATCACAAAAATCGACGCTCAAGT
CAGAGGTGGCGAAACCCGACAGGACTATAAAGATACCAGGCGTTTCCCCCTGGAAGCTCCCTCGTGCGCT
CTCCTGTTCCGACCCTGCCGCTTACCGGATACCTGTCCGCCTTTCTCCCTTCGGGAAGCGTGGCGCTTTC
TCATAGCTCACGCTGTAGGTATCTCAGTTCGGTGTAGGTCGTTCGCTCCAAGCTGGGCTGTGTGCACGAA
CCCCCCGTTCAGCCCGACCGCTGCGCCTTATCCGGTAACTATCGTCTTGAGTCCAACCCGGTAAGACACG
ACTTATCGCCACTGGCAGCAGCCACTGGTAACAGGATTAGCAGAGCGAGGTATGTAGGCGGTGCTACAGA
GTTCTTGAAGTGGTGGCCTAACTACGGCTACACTAGAAGAACAGTATTTGGTATCTGCGCTCTGCTGAAG
CCAGTTACCTTCGGAAAAAGAGTTGGTAGCTCTTGATCCGGCAAACAAACCACCGCTGGTAGCGGTGGTT
TTTTTGTTTGCAAGCAGCAGATTACGCGCAGAAAAAAAGGATCTCAAGAAGATCCTTTGATCTTTTCTAC
GGGGTCTGACGCTCAGTGGAACGAAAACTCACGTTAAGGGATTTTGGTCATGAGATTATCAAAAAGGATC
TTCACCTAGATCCTTTTAAATTAAAAATGAAGTTTTAAATCAATCTAAAGTATATATGAGTAAACTTGGT
CTGACAGTTACCAATGCTTAATCAGTGAGGCACCTATCTCAGCGATCTGTCTATTTCGTTCATCCATAGT
TGCCTGACTCCCCGTCGTGTAGATAACTACGATACGGGAGGGCTTACCATCTGGCCCCAGTGCTGCAATG
ATACCGCGAGACCCACGCTCACCGGCTCCAGATTTATCAGCAATAAACCAGCCAGCCGGAAGGGCCGAGC
GCAGAAGTGGTCCTGCAACTTTATCCGCCTCCATCCAGTCTATTAATTGTTGCCGGGAAGCTAGAGTAAG
TAGTTCGCCAGTTAATAGTTTGCGCAACGTTGTTGCCATTGCTACAGGCATCGTGGTGTCACGCTCGTCG
TTTGGTATGGCTTCATTCAGCTCCGGTTCCCAACGATCAAGGCGAGTTACATGATCCCCCATGTTGTGCA
AAAAAGCGGTTAGCTCCTTCGGTCCTCCGATCGTTGTCAGAAGTAAGTTGGCCGCAGTGTTATCACTCAT
GGTTATGGCAGCACTGCATAATTCTCTTACTGTCATGCCATCCGTAAGATGCTTTTCTGTGACTGGTGAG
TACTCAACCAAGTCATTCTGAGAATAGTGTATGCGGCGACCGAGTTGCTCTTGCCCGGCGTCAATACGGG
ATAATACCGCGCCACATAGCAGAACTTTAAAAGTGCTCATCATTGGAAAACGTTCTTCGGGGCGAAAACT
CTCAAGGATCTTACCGCTGTTGAGATCCAGTTCGATGTAACCCACTCGTGCACCCAACTGATCTTCAGCA
TCTTTTACTTTCACCAGCGTTTCTGGGTGAGCAAAAACAGGAAGGCAAAATGCCGCAAAAAAGGGAATAA
GGGCGACACGGAAATGTTGAATACTCATACTCTTCCTTTTTCATTATTATTGAAGCATTTATCAGGGTTA
TTGTCTCATGAGCGGATACATATTTGAATGTATTTAGAAAAATAAACAAATAGGGGTTCCGCGCACATTT
CCCCGAAAAGTGCCACCTGACGTCGACGGATCGGGAGATCTCCCGATCCCCTATGGTGCACTCTCAGTAC
AATCTGCTCTGATGCCGCATAGTTAAGCCAGTATCTGCTCCCTGCTTGTGTGTTGGAGGTCGCTGAGTAG
TGCGCGAGCAAAATTTAAGCTACAACAAGGCAAGGCTTGACCGACAATTGCATGAAGAATCTGCTTAGGG
TTAGGCGTTTTGCGCTGCTTCGCGATGTACGGGCCAGATATACGCGTT
Features (pLannotate 1.2.2; 22 found; start..end, strand, type, name):
      1..380     +  enhancer       CMV enhancer: human cytomegalovirus immediate early enhancer
    381..584     +  promoter       CMV promoter: human cytomegalovirus (CMV) immediate early promoter
    580..613     +  LTR            5' LTR (truncated) (fragment): truncated 5' long terminal repeat (LTR) from HIV-1
    629..647     +  promoter       T7 promoter: promoter for bacteriophage T7 RNA polymerase
    704..1423    +  CDS            CARD8 (fragment): CARD8_HUMAN - Also known as DACAR From Homo sapiens (Human).
   1460..2167    +  CDS            mCherry: monomeric derivative of DsRed fluorescent protein (Shaner et al., 2004) mammalian codon-optimized
   2186..2204    -  promoter       SP6 promoter: promoter for bacteriophage SP6 RNA polymerase
   2230..2454    +  polyA_signal   bGH poly(A) signal: bovine growth hormone polyadenylation signal
   2458..2479    +  promoter       SV40 promoter (fragment): SV40 enhancer and early promoter
   2500..2928    +  rep_origin     f1 ori (sequence partly withheld): f1 bacteriophage origin of replication; arrow indicates direction of (+) strand synthesis
   2942..3271    +  promoter       SV40 promoter: SV40 enhancer and early promoter
   3338..4129    +  CDS            neo: KKA2_KLEPN - Also known as kan, nptII. Experimental evidence at protein level: Swiss-Prot protein existence level 1. Resistance to kanamycin, neomycin, paromomycin, ribostamycin, butirosin and gentamicin B. From Klebsiella pneumoniae.
   4153..4311    +  CDS            ble (fragment): BLE_KLEPN - Experimental evidence at protein level: Swiss-Prot protein existence level 1. Binding protein with a strong affinity to the bleomycin family of antibiotics. Binds to CL990; an antimitotic-antibiotic compound. From Klebsiella pneumoniae.
   4306..4427    +  polyA_signal   SV40 poly(A) signal: SV40 polyadenylation signal
   4500..4516    -  protein_bind   lac operator: The lac repressor binds to the lac operator to inhibit transcription in E. coli. This inhibition can be relieved by adding lactose or isopropyl-β-D-thiogalactopyranoside (IPTG). lac repressor encoded by lacI
   4524..4554    -  promoter       lac promoter: promoter for the E. coli lac operon
   4569..4590    -  protein_bind   CAP binding site: CAP binding activates transcription in the presence of cAMP. E. coli catabolite activator protein
   4603..4695    -  CDS            lacI (fragment): lac repressor; lacI; The lac repressor binds to the lac operator to inhibit transcription in E. coli. This inhibition can be relieved by adding lactose or isopropyl-β-D-thiogalactopyranoside (IPTG).
   4878..5466    -  rep_origin     ori: high-copy-number ColE1/pMB1/pBR322/pUC origin of replication
   5637..6497    -  CDS            AmpR: β-lactamase; bla; confers resistance to ampicillin, carbenicillin, and related antibiotics
   6498..6602    -  promoter       AmpR promoter: bla
   6661..6713    -  misc_feature   bom (fragment): basis of mobility region from pBR322
