[The description below was written by a language model from this plasmid's Addgene catalogue record and pLannotate feature annotations shown in this document.]
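Description:
pcDNA3.1 6B CARD8 UPA-CARD-mCherry WT is a 6.9 kb mammalian expression plasmid built on the pcDNA3.1 LIC 6B backbone, into which the insert was placed by ligation-independent cloning. It is propagated in E. coli as a high-copy plasmid through a ColE1/pUC-type origin and selected with ampicillin via the β-lactamase gene. An f1 origin is also present. For selection in mammalian cells, the backbone carries a neomycin phosphotransferase gene driven by the SV40 enhancer/early promoter and terminated by the SV40 poly(A) signal, a cassette that normally supports G418 selection of stable transfectants. The short annotated fragments of ble, lacI, bom, an HIV-1 LTR and the lac promoter/operator region appear to be backbone remnants or partial similarity hits rather than functional parts of the design.

The expression cassette uses the human CMV immediate-early enhancer and promoter to drive a fragment of human CARD8, annotated as about 720 bp. By the construct name this corresponds to the UPA subdomain plus the CARD, in wild-type form. The fragment is followed, after a short spacer, by mammalian codon-optimized mCherry as a C-terminal fusion, and the transcript ends at the bovine growth hormone poly(A) signal. T7 and SP6 promoters flank the insert and can serve for in vitro transcription or as sequencing primer sites.

The stated purpose is imaging of CARD8 UPA-CARD in mammalian cells through the red fluorescent tag. The associated publication concerns UPA-promoted filament formation in CARD8 and NLRP1 inflammasomes, so the plasmid probably serves to visualize assembly of this fragment in transfected cells, with "WT" suggesting a reference for mutant versions.
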