Addgene plasmid #164011: pcDNA3.1 6B CARD8 UPA-CARD-mCherry WT
Purpose: Mammalian expression vector encoding CARD8 UPA-CARD with a C-terminal mCherry tag for imaging
Depositing lab: Hao Wu. Depositing organization: Boston Children's Hospital. Publication: Mechanism of filament formation in UPA-promoted CARD8 and NLRP1 inflammasomes. Robert Hollingsworth L, David L, Li Y, Griswold AR, Ruan J, Sharif H, Fontana P, Orth-He EL, Fu TM, Bachovchin DA, Wu H. Nat Commun. 2021 Jan 8;12(1):189. doi: 10.1038/s41467-020-20320-y. PubMed 33420033.
Backbone
  Vector backbone: pcDNA3.1 LIC 6B
  Vector type: Mammalian Expression
Growth in bacteria
  Bacterial resistance: Ampicillin, 100 μg/mL
  Growth temperature: 37°C
  Growth strain: DH5alpha
  Copy number: High Copy
Gene/Insert
  Gene/Insert name: CARD8
  Species: H. sapiens (human)
  Entrez Gene: CARD8 (a.k.a. CARDINAL, DACAR, DAKAR, NDPP, NDPP1, TUCAN)
  Tag / fusion protein: mCherry (C terminal on insert)
  Cloning method: Ligation Independent Cloning
Terms and licenses: Academic/Nonprofit Terms; Industry Terms: Not Available to Industry
How to cite: pcDNA3.1 6B CARD8 UPA-CARD-mCherry WT was a gift from Hao Wu (Addgene plasmid # 164011 ; http://n2t.net/addgene:164011 ; RRID:Addgene_164011)
