>Addgene plasmid #164011 | pcDNA3.1 6B CARD8 UPA-CARD-mCherry WT | depositor partial sequence | sequence record 318230 | Insert sequence
TCTCTGATGGGCATCCTGCTGCGGATCGCCAGTGGGACTCGCCTCTCCATCCCCATCACTTCCAACACAT
TGATCTATTATCACCCCCACCCCGAAGATATTAAGTTCCACTTGTACCTTGTCCCCAGCGACGCCTTGCT
AACAAAGGCGATAGATGATGAGGAAGATCGCTTCCATGGTGTGCGCCTGCAGACTTCGCCCCCAATGGAA
CCCCTGAACTTTGGTTCCAGTTATATTGTGTCTAATTCTGCTAACCTGAAAGTAATGCCCAAGGAGTTGA
AATTGTCCTACAGGAGCCCTGGAGAAATTCAGCACTTCTCAAAATTCTATGCTGGGCAGATGAAGGAACC
CATTCAACTTGAGATTACTGAAAAAAGACATGGGACTTTGGTGTGGGATACTGAGGTGAAGCCAGTGGAT
CTCCAGCTTGTAGCTGCATCAGCCCCTCCTCCTTTCTCAGGTGCAGCCTTTGTGAAGGAGAACCACCGGC
AACTCCAAGCCAGGATGGGGGACCTGAAAGGGGTGCTCGATGATCTCCAAGACAATGAGGTTCTTACTGA
GAATGAGAAGGAGCTGGTGGAGCAGGAAAAGACACGGCAGAGCAAGAATGAGGCCTTGCTGAGCATGGTG
GAGAAGAAAGGGGACCTGGCCCTGGACGTGCTCTTCAGAAGCATTAGTGAAAGGGACCCTTACCTCGTGT
CCTATCTTAGACAGCAGAATTTG
